>Addgene plasmid #147576 | pAc5.1B-EGFP-Dm4E-T-del739-1010_T | depositor full sequence | sequence record 290023 | Full Sequence
CTTCAAGGAATTAATTCTATATTCTAAAAACACAAATGATACTTCTAAAAAAAATCATGAATGGCATCAA
CTCTGAATCAAATCTTTGCAGATGCACCTACTTCTCATTTCCACTGTCACATCATTTTTCCAGATCTCGC
TGCCTGTTATGTGGCCCACAAACCAAGACACGTTTTATGGCCATTAAAGCTGGCTGATCGTCGCCAAACA
CCAAATACATATCAATATGTACATTCGAGAAAGAAGCGATCAAAGAAGCGTCTTCGGGCGAGTAGGAGAA
TGCGGAGGAGAAGGAGAACGAGCTGATCTAGTATCTCTCCACAATCCAATGCCAACTGACCAACTGGCCA
TATTCGGAGCAATTTGAAGCCAATTTCCATCGCCTGGCGATCGCTCCATTCTTGGCTATATGTTTTTCAC
CGTTCCCGGGGCCATTTTCAAAGACTCGTCGGTAAGATAAGATTGTGTCACTCGCTGTCTCTCTTCATTT
GTCGAAGAATGCTGAGGAATTTCGCGATGACGTCGGCGAGTATTTTGAAGAATGAGAATAATTTGTATTT
ATACGAAAATCAGTTAGTGGAATTTTCTACAAAAACATGTTATCTATAGATAATTTTGTTGCAAAATATG
TTGACTATGACAAAGATTGTATGTATATACCTTTAATGTATTCTCATTTTCTTATGTATTTATAATGGCA
ATGATGATACTGATGATATTTTAAGATGATGCCAGACCACAGGCTGATTTCTGCGTCTTTTGCCGAACGC
AGTGCATGTGCGGTTGTTGTTTTTTGGAATAGTTTCAATTTTCGGACTGTCCGCTTTGATTTCAGTTTCT
TGGCTTATTCAAAAAGCAAAGTAAAGCCAAAAAAGCGAGATGGCAATACCAAATGCGGCAAAACGGTAGT
GGAAGGAAAGGGGTGCGGGGCAGCGGAAGGAAGGGTGGGGCGGGGCGTGGCGGGGTCTGTGGCTGGGCGC
GACGTCACCGACGTTGGAGCCACTCCTTTGACCATGTGTGCGTGTGTGTATTATTCGTGTCTCGCCACTC
GCCGGTTGTTTTTTTCTTTTTATCTCGCTCTCTCTAGCGCCATCTCGTACGCATGCTCAACGCACCGCAT
GTTGCCGTGTCCTTTATGCGTCATTTTGGCTCGAAATAGGCAATTATTTAAACAAAGATTAGTCAACGAA
AACGCTAAAATAAATAAGTCTACAATATGGTTACTTATTGCCATGTGTGTGCAGCCAACGATAGCAACAA
AAGCAACAACACAGTGGCTTTCCCTCTTTCACTTTTTGTTTGCAAGCGCGTGCGAGCAAGACGGCACGAC
CGGCAAACGCAATTACGCTGACAAAGAGCAGACGAAGTTTTGGCCGAAAAACATCAAGGCGCCTGATACG
AATGCATTTGCAATAACAATTGCGATATTTAATATTGTTTATGAAGCTGTTTGACTTCAAAACACACAAA
AAAAAAAATAAAACAAATTATTTGAAAGAGAATTAGGAATCGGACAGCTTATCGTTACGGGCTAACAGCA
CACCGAGACGAAATAGCTTACCTGACGTCACAGCCTCTGGAAGAACTGCCGCCAAGCAGAGAGAGAGAGA
AAAAGAGGGAGAGCAGCTTAGACCGCATGTGCTTGTGTGTGAGGCGTCTCTCTCTTCGTCTCCTGTTTGC
GCAAACGCATAGACTGCACTGAGAAAATCGATTACCTATTTTTTATGAATGAATATTTGCACTATTACTA
TTCAAAACTATTAAGATAGCAATCACATTCAATAGCCAAATACTATACCACCTGAGCGATGCAACGAAAT
GATCAATTTGAGCAAAAATGCTGCATATTTAGGACGGCATCATTATAGAAATGCTTCTTGCTGTGTACTT
TTCTCTCGTCTGGCAGCTGTTTCGCCGTTATTGTTAAAACCGGCTTAAGTTAGGTGTGTTTTCTACGACT
AGTGATGCCCCTACTAGAAGATGTGTGTTGCACAAATGTCCCTGAATAACCAATTTGAAGTGCAGATAGC
AGTAAACGTAAGCTAATATGAATATTATTTAACTGTAATGTTTTAATATCGCTGGACATTACTAATAAAC
CCACTATAAACACATGTACATATGTATGTTTTGGCATACAATGAGTAGTTGGGGAAAAAATGTGTAAAAG
CACCGTGACCATCACAGCATAAAGATAACCAGCTGAAGTATCGAATATGAGTAACCCCCAAATTGAATCA
CATGCCGCAACTGATAGGACCCATGGAAGTACACTCTTCATGGCGATATACAAGACACACACAAGCACGA
ACACCCAGTTGCGGAGGAAATTCTCCGTAAATGAAAACCCAATCGGCGAACAATTCATACCCATATATGG
TAAAAGTTTTGAACGCGACTTGAGAGCGGAGAGCATTGCGGCTGATAAGGTTTTAGCGCTAAGCGGGCTT
TATAAAACGGGCTGCGGGACCAGTTTTCATATCACTACCGTTTGAGTTCTTGTGCTGTGTGGATACTCCT
CCCGACACAAAGCCGCTCCATCAGCCAGCAGTCGTCTAATCCAGAGACCCCGGATCGGGGTACCAACATG
GTGAGCAAGGGCGAGGAGCTGTTCACCGGGGTGGTGCCCATCCTGGTCGAGCTGGACGGCGACGTAAACG
GCCACAAGTTCAGCGTGTCCGGCGAGGGCGAGGGCGATGCCACCTACGGCAAGCTGACCCTGAAGTTCAT
CTGCACCACCGGCAAGCTGCCCGTGCCCTGGCCCACCCTCGTGACCACCCTGACCTACGGCGTGCAGTGC
TTCAGCCGCTACCCCGACCACATGAAGCAGCACGACTTCTTCAAGTCCGCCATGCCCGAAGGCTACGTCC
AGGAGCGCACCATCTTCTTCAAGGACGACGGCAACTACAAGACCCGCGCCGAGGTGAAGTTCGAGGGCGA
CACCCTGGTGAACCGCATCGAGCTGAAGGGCATCGACTTCAAGGAGGACGGCAACATCCTGGGGCACAAG
CTGGAGTACAACTACAACAGCCACAACGTCTATATCATGGCCGACAAGCAGAAGAACGGCATCAAGGTGA
ACTTCAAGATCCGCCACAACATCGAGGACGGCAGCGTGCAGCTCGCCGACCACTACCAGCAGAACACCCC
CATCGGCGACGGCCCCGTGCTGCTGCCCGACAACCACTACCTGAGCACCCAGTCCGCCCTGAGCAAAGAC
CCCAACGAGAAGCGCGATCACATGGTCCTGCTGGAGTTCGTGACCGCCGCCGGGATCACTCTCGGCATGG
ACGAGCTGTACAAGCCAAGCTTGAATTCTATGGATACATCAAAGATTAGTGCCAGGTACTCGAAAGTAGA
CCTGTTAGCTCTAAGATATGAAGGTAAAAGTCGACAGCGCCCGCAATGTTCAACACGACTTGAATTGCAG
ACGCTAGGTTTTTGGAAAATTAATCTGAACACAGCTGCGTTAACCGTGTCCAGCGCCTATTCTAATCAAA
ACAAGAATCGACTTTCTCCAGAAGCAGATAACTCGAGCTTAATTTGTTCCAATAGTAGCTCAATAAGTTC
ACGTCGCGCTATGAGAAATCGAGAACGGGCAAACAACTATTACCAGCGCTTCGTACCTACCGATTCTCTT
CTAATAAGTGGGGAGGATAAAGATAAGGATGCGCTTTCTCATGGACAGCCCTATAAGTCGAATATCATCG
ATCACCGTAGCATATCATCTTCACATTTAATGCCGGCATTTGCAAAGAGGCGTTTTGTCATATCGAAAGG
CAGCAACAGCGAGGAAAGCAACGAGGGGATAAACACTTGTGCAAGCAAGGGCAAGGCAGCCAGTTCGCCT
AGCCGTAAGGGTAGCGAGTTGGATACTGCTGAGACATGTTTGAATTTTGTTCAGCCGGATCACGACCAAT
GCATGTCATCTTCACCTACATTTTCAACATCCCGCCAAGAAAGGCGGATTGGTAGCGGTCGGCTGTTGCC
AAGAAGTGATAATTGGGATTACAAAAACGAAAAGACCGTAGAAGCCAGCATTGAGAATGAAAAGGAAACA
TCTCCAAATGGATCTGGAAGTACAAGCAGTCTTAATCAGCACAATCAAAGCCAACATCGTTCTCGAACAT
TCAGTGGAAGGTTAGTTGAACGTGTTCCCGAAGTCACAGATCGTCGTTTTCAATATGACTCCAAAAAGTC
TTTTGATCGTCAGGGAATTAATAATCGACGCATTTCTGGTAAGGAGCCTTTCAGTACTCAAAGCCGAAGC
AAGCGTGGCAATTCCTATCTCATTCACGAAGAACCTGAATGGTTCAGTGCAGGACCTAAATCACAGCTAG
AAACTATTGATCTACACGGGTTTGAAGACCTGGAAAAAAACGAAGAGCGATCCGTAACTGAAGATAAAAA
TAATCAAATTCAACAACTTGATAAAAATTTAGACGCGCAAGCAAGCAAAGATGAAGCTTCGATGAGAAAC
AGCAATGATAGTTTAAATTTCCGCGAAGTCATTCCAAGTGATGAAAAGAAGCACACTGACGAAAATGTAG
TGACTTCTATTCAAAACTCAACAGATCTCGGCCATCCCAATAAAAACAAACCAATTCAGATGCAGCCCAG
TCAGAATCCTGAAAGTGAATTTAATTTTGATGCCTTTCTTAATATGCATCCCTTGGATAATTCCGTTTTG
AGTAATGATGAAACTGGAAAAAGTGACTCAAAAGGAACATCCCGTTTTAGCCGATGGTTTCGACAAAAAG
AAGCTGCAAATAATAATGAGTTTCCAGGGTTTCGGGAATCGCATGCTCAAGAAAAACGTGGTATTCCAAG
TGTTAAGGATCTGGAAGCTCAAATGATAAAAGTGGATATGAGGACTGATTTAATAAATCCAATAGCAGGG
TCATTATGTCAGACAGTGCAAATGGAAAAACCTATTGCTAGAGACACTGAGGCATTCAAAAAACTTTTGC
AACAGTTGGGTTCTCAAGCCAGGCAGCATCATCCATGCAACGACGATTGTCGTACAATAAACCTCTCAAA
TATAGCAAATCATGTACACCTTGAGTCAAAATTACATCAAAAAATAAATGATGGTCATTTGCAGCAACCA
GAGTTAAGTGTTAACGTGCCAACCATGCCAACTAGTAGTCATGTATTTTTGCAAAAGCGTTTGGAAATCC
AACATTTAATTCAAAGACTTCATTGTGGAGACGTTTCACATGATTTTTTGGAAAAAGAATTGGATAATCC
CAGCACCCCAGCAGCCACAAAGGATGTCATTGCCACAGTGTTGAATGAATATTCTCATTCTAAAAGAAAT
CCGGTGGTCACAGGCGATCCCAATATTTTTACCCAACAATCGTTTCTTCAGCCTCAATCAGTCCATCAGC
ACTACTCTCAAGAATTGCATTCGCAAAATACTGCTAACCATACGATTAATCAGCTAATTTCCCACGGTAA
CTCTCCAACTCCGTTGGCATTTACTCCTACTTCAGTTTTAAGAAAAATGACAGCCGATAAGGATACGCAA
TCATAAGGCGGCCGCTCGAGTCTAGAGGGCCCGCGGTTCGAAGGTAAGCCTATCCCTAACCCTCTCCTCG
GTCTCGATTCTACGCGTACCGGTCATCATCACCATCACCATTGAGTTTAAACCCGCTGATCAGCCTCGAC
TGTGCCTTCTAAGGCCTGAGCTCGCTGATCAGCCTCGATCGAGGATCCAGACATGATAAGATACATTGAT
GAGTTTGGACAAACCACAACTAGAATGCAGTGAAAAAAATGCTTTATTTGTGAAATTTGTGATGCTATTG
CTTTATTTGTAACCATTATAAGCTGCAATAAACAAGTTAACAACAACAATTGCATTCATTTTATGTTTCA
GGTTCAGGGGGAGGTGTGGGAGGTTTTTTAAAGCAAGTAAAACCTCTACAAATGTGGTATGGCTGATTAT
GATCAGTCGACCGATGCCCTTGAGAGCCTTCAACCCAGTCAGCTCCTTCCGGTGGGCGCGGGGCATGACT
ATCGTCGCCGCACTTATGACTGTCTTCTTTATCATGCAACTCGTAGGACAGGTGCCGGCAGCGCTCTGGG
TCATTTTCGGCGAGGACCGCTTTCGCTGGAGCGCGACGATGATCGGCCTGTCGCTTGCGGTATTCGGAAT
CTTGCACGCCCTCGCTCAAGCCTTCGTCACTGGTCCCGCCACCAAACGTTTCGGCGAGAAGCAGGCCATT
ATCGCCGGCATGGCGGCCGACGCGCTGGGCTACGTCTTGCTGGCGTTCGCGACGCGAGGCTGGATGGCCT
TCCCCATTATGATTCTTCTCGCTTCCGGCGGCATCGGGATGCCCGCGTTGCAGGCCATGCTGTCCAGGCA
GGTAGATGACGACCATCAGGGACAGCTTCAAGGATCGCTCGCGGCTCTTACCAGCCAGCAAAAGGCCAGG
AACCGTAAAAAGGCCGCGTTGCTGGCGTTTTTCCATAGGCTCCGCCCCCCTGACGAGCATCACAAAAATC
GACGCTCAAGTCAGAGGTGGCGAAACCCGACAGGACTATAAAGATACCAGGCGTTTCCCCCTGGAAGCTC
CCTCGTGCGCTCTCCTGTTCCGACCCTGCCGCTTACCGGATACCTGTCCGCCTTTCTCCCTTCGGGAAGC
GTGGCGCTTTCTCAATGCTCACGCTGTAGGTATCTCAGTTCGGTGTAGGTCGTTCGCTCCAAGCTGGGCT
GTGTGCACGAACCCCCCGTTCAGCCCGACCGCTGCGCCTTATCCGGTAACTATCGTCTTGAGTCCAACCC
GGTAAGACACGACTTATCGCCACTGGCAGCAGCCACTGGTAACAGGATTAGCAGAGCGAGGTATGTAGGC
GGTGCTACAGAGTTCTTGAAGTGGTGGCCTAACTACGGCTACACTAGAAGGACAGTATTTGGTATCTGCG
CTCTGCTGAAGCCAGTTACCTTCGGAAAAAGAGTTGGTAGCTCTTGATCCGGCAAACAAACCACCGCTGG
TAGCGGTGGTTTTTTTGTTTGCAAGCAGCAGATTACGCGCAGAAAAAAAGGATCTCAAGAAGATCCTTTG
ATCTTTTCTACGGGGTCTGACGCTCAGTGGAACGAAAACTCACGTTAAGGGATTTTGGTCATGAGATTAT
CAAAAAGGATCTTCACCTAGATCCTTTTAAATTAAAAATGAAGTTTTAAATCAATCTAAAGTATATATGA
GTAAACTTGGTCTGACAGTTACCAATGCTTAATCAGTGAGGCACCTATCTCAGCGATCTGTCTATTTCGT
TCATCCATAGTTGCCTGACTCCCCGTCGTGTAGATAACTACGATACGGGAGGGCTTACCATCTGGCCCCA
GTGCTGCAATGATACCGCGAGACCCACGCTCACCGGCTCCAGATTTATCAGCAATAAACCAGCCAGCCGG
AAGGGCCGAGCGCAGAAGTGGTCCTGCAACTTTATCCGCCTCCATCCAGTCTATTAATTGTTGCCGGGAA
GCTAGAGTAAGTAGTTCGCCAGTTAATAGTTTGCGCAACGTTGTTGCCATTGCTGCAGGCATCGTGGTGT
CACGCTCGTCGTTTGGTATGGCTTCATTCAGCTCCGGTTCCCAACGATCAAGGCGAGTTACATGATCCCC
CATGTTGTGCAAAAAAGCGGTTAGCTCCTTCGGTCCTCCGATCGTTGTCAGAAGTAAGTTGGCCGCAGTG
TTATCACTCATGGTTATGGCAGCACTGCATAATTCTCTTACTGTCATGCCATCCGTAAGATGCTTTTCTG
TGACTGGTGAGTACTCAACCAAGTCATTCTGAGAATAGTGTATGCGGCGACCGAGTTGCTCTTGCCCGGC
GTCAACACGGGATAATACCGCGCCACATAGCAGAACTTTAAAAGTGCTCATCATTGGAAAACGTTCTTCG
GGGCGAAAACTCTCAAGGATCTTACCGCTGTTGAGATCCAGTTCGATGTAACCCACTCGTGCACCCAACT
GATCTTCAGCATCTTTTACTTTCACCAGCGTTTCTGGGTGAGCAAAAACAGGAAGGCAAAATGCCGCAAA
AAAGGGAATAAGGGCGACACGGAAATGTTGAATACTCATACTCTTCCTTTTTCAATATTATTGAAGCATT
TATCAGGGTTATTGTCTCATGAGCGGATACATATTTGAATGTATTTAGAAAAATAAACAAATAGGGGTTC
CGCGCACATTTCCCCGAAAAGTGCCACCTGACGTCTAAGAAACCATTATTATCATGACATTAACCTATAA
AAATAGGCGTATCACGAGGCCCTTTCGT
Features (pLannotate 1.2.2; 10 found; start..end, strand, type, name):
     56..2568    +  promoter       Ac5 promoter: Drosophila melanogaster actin 5C promoter
   2588..3304    +  CDS            EGFP: EGFP is a basic (constitutively fluorescent) green fluorescent protein published in 1996, derived from Aequorea victoria. It is reported to be a rapidly-maturing weak dimer with moderate acid sensitivity.
   3320..5533    +  CDS            4E-T (fragment): 4ET_DROME - Experimental evidence at protein level: Swiss-Prot protein existence level 1. eIF4E1-binding protein that regulates translation and stability of mRNAs in processing bodies (P-bodies) (By similarity). Probably plays a role in P-bodies to coordinate the storage of translationally inactive mRNAs in the cytoplasm and prevent their degradation (By similarity). Acts as a binding platform for multiple RNA-binding proteins. Required for the formation of P-bodies (By similarity). From Drosophila melanogaster (Fruit fly).
   5573..5614    +  CDS            V5 tag: epitope tag from simian virus 5
   5714..5848    -  polyA_signal   SV40 poly(A) signal: SV40 polyadenylation signal
   5871..5955    -  CDS            large T antigen (fragment): large T antigen from SV40 (simian virus 40)
   5956..6426    +  CDS            TcR (fragment): tetracycline efflux protein; tet; confers resistance to tetracycline
   6470..7058    -  rep_origin     ori: high-copy-number ColE1/pMB1/pBR322/pUC origin of replication
   7229..8089    -  CDS            AmpR: β-lactamase; bla; confers resistance to ampicillin, carbenicillin, and related antibiotics
   8090..8194    -  promoter       AmpR promoter: bla
