[The description below was written by a language model from this plasmid's Addgene catalogue record and pLannotate feature annotations shown in this document.]
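Description:
pAc5.1B-EGFP-Dm4E-T-del739-1010_T is an insect-cell expression plasmid of about 8.3 kb. The catalogue lists the backbone as unknown, although the name and the annotated parts point to a pAc5.1-type vector. It is propagated in E. coli through a ColE1/pUC-family origin and selected with ampicillin via a β-lactamase gene under its own bla promoter. The record describes it as low copy, even though the annotated origin is of the high-copy class. Short fragments matching a tetracycline resistance gene and SV40 large T antigen are also annotated. Both are partial, so they are probably non-functional backbone remnants.

The expression cassette is driven by the Drosophila melanogaster actin 5C promoter, a strong constitutive promoter commonly used in cultured fly cells. It directs an EGFP coding sequence followed closely by a fragment of Drosophila 4E-T (CG32016, isoform C), which gives an N-terminally EGFP-tagged protein. As the name indicates, the insert is a deletion variant lacking residues 739–1010, and the depositor notes one L127S variation relative to the reference. A V5 epitope tag is annotated downstream of the insert, but the record does not show whether it is in frame and translated. An SV40 polyadenylation signal follows the cassette.

4E-T is an eIF4E-binding protein associated with translational repression and mRNA storage in P-bodies. The construct comes from a study of how 4E-binding proteins engage eIF4E to repress translation. It is suited to expressing the truncated, fluorescently tagged protein in insect cells for localisation, interaction or functional assays. The deposited sequence may be theoretical rather than fully verified.
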