Addgene plasmid #147576: pAc5.1B-EGFP-Dm4E-T-del739-1010_T
Purpose: Insect Expression of Dm4E-T-del739-1010
Depositing lab: Elisa Izaurralde. Depositing organization: Max Planck Institute for Developmental Biology. Publication: 4E-BPs require non-canonical 4E-binding motifs and a lateral surface of eIF4E to repress translation. Igreja C, Peter D, Weiler C, Izaurralde E. Nat Commun. 2014 Sep 2;5:4790. doi: 10.1038/ncomms5790. PubMed 25179781.
Backbone
  Vector backbone: Unknown
  Vector type: Insect Expression
Growth in bacteria
  Bacterial resistance: Ampicillin, 100 μg/mL
  Growth temperature: 37°C
  Growth strain: DH5alpha
  Copy number: Low Copy
Gene/Insert
  Gene/Insert name: Dm4E-T-del739-1010
  Species: D. melanogaster (fly)
  Entrez Gene: 4E-T (a.k.a. Dmel_CG32016, CG11097, CG11232, CG32016, Dm4E-T, Dmel\CG32016)
  Cloning method: Unknown
Terms and licenses: Academic/Nonprofit Terms; Industry Terms: Not Available to Industry
Depositor comments: ORF extracted from CG32016 isoform C. NCBI:NM_166798.1, one variation L127S annotated as EST Plasmids from this collection were made available to the research community and donated after the lab closed. Please note that the sequence provided by the depositing laboratory may be theoretical/predicted or based on Sanger sequencing results. There may be discrepancies between sequencing results obtained by Addgene and the depositor sequence. If an Addgene verified sequence is not available, please contact before placing your order to request that our lab fully sequence the plasmid.
How to cite: pAc5.1B-EGFP-Dm4E-T-del739-1010_T was a gift from Elisa Izaurralde (Addgene plasmid # 147576 ; http://n2t.net/addgene:147576 ; RRID:Addgene_147576)
